>Addgene plasmid #24806 | 3XFlag DVL2 (∂361-736) | addgene partial sequence | sequence record 30769 | 24806 with CMV-F
AGCAGACTGTTTAGTGAACCGTCAGAATTGATCTGGTACCATGGACTACAAAGACCATGACGGTGATTAT
AAAGATCATGACATCGATTACAAGGATGACGATGACAAGCTTGCATGCCTGCAGGTCGACTCTAGAGCCT
ATTTCACTCTCCCCCGAAATGAGCCCATCCAGCCAATTGACCCTGCTGCCTGGGTGTCCCATTCCGCGGC
TCTGACTGGCACCTTCCCAGCCTATCCAGGTTCCTCCTCCATGAGCACCATTACATCTGGATCGTCTTTG
CCTGATGGCTGTGAAGGCCGGGGTCTCTCCGTCCATACGGACATGGCATCGGTGACCAAGGCCATGGCAG
CTCCAGAGTCTGGACTGGAAGTCCGGGACCGCATGTGGCTCAAGATCACCATCCCTAATGCCTTTCTGGG
CTCGGATGTGGTTGACTGGCTCTACCATCACGTGGAGGGCTTTCCTGAGCGGCGGGAGGCCCGCAAGTAT
GCCAGCGGGCTGCTCAAAGCAGGCCTGATCCGACACACCGTCAACAAGATCACCTTCTCTGAGCAGTGCT
ATTACGTCTTCGGAGACCTCAGTGGTGGCTGTGAGAGCTACCTAGTCAACCTGTCTCTCAATGACAACGA
TGGCTCCAGTGGGGCTTCAGACCAGGATACCCTGGCTCCTCTGCCTGGGGCCACCCCCTGGCCCCTGCTG
CCCACTTTCTCCTACCAATACCCTGCCCCACACCCCTACAGCCCGCAGCCTCCACCCTACCATGAGCTTT
CATCTTACACCTATGGTGGGGGCAGTGCCAGCAGCCAGCATAGTGAGGGCAGCCGGAGCAGTGGGTCGAC
ACGGAGTGAT
