[The description below was written by a language model from this plasmid's Addgene catalogue record.]
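Description:
3XFlag DVL2 (∂361-736) is a mammalian expression plasmid built on the pCMV5 backbone (about 4.1 kb without insert), carrying a truncated form of human Dishevelled-2 (DVL2). It is maintained in E. coli as a high-copy plasmid under ampicillin selection. The record does not list a mammalian selection marker or the individual backbone features. However, the backbone name and the listed sequencing primers (a CMV forward primer and a reverse primer in the human growth hormone polyadenylation region) indicate that the insert sits between a CMV promoter and an hGH polyA signal. This is the usual arrangement for strong constitutive expression after transient transfection of mammalian cells.

The insert was cloned between KpnI and EcoRI sites, both of which were preserved. It encodes DVL2 with amino acids 361-736 deleted, so only the N-terminal portion of the protein (residues 1-360) is produced. A 3XFlag epitope is fused to the N terminus, allowing detection by immunoblotting or immunofluorescence and recovery by anti-Flag immunoprecipitation. Dishevelled proteins are cytoplasmic scaffold components of Wnt signalling, including the planar cell polarity branch. C-terminal truncations like this one are typically used as part of a deletion series to map which regions of the protein are needed for binding partners or for regulation. The associated publication concerns regulation of planar cell polarity by Smurf ubiquitin ligases, which is consistent with use in domain mapping of interactions or ubiquitination, although the record does not state the specific experiments performed with this mutant.
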