Addgene plasmid #24806: 3XFlag DVL2 (∂361-736)
Depositing lab: Jeff Wrana. Publication: Regulation of planar cell polarity by Smurf ubiquitin ligases. Narimatsu M, Bose R, Pye M, Zhang L, Miller B, Ching P, Sakuma R, Luga V, Roncari L, Attisano L, Wrana JL. Cell. 2009 Apr 17. 137(2):295-307. 10.1016/j.cell.2009.02.025 PubMed 19379695.
Backbone
  Vector backbone: pCMV5
  Backbone size w/o insert (bp): 4095
  Vector type: Mammalian Expression
Growth in bacteria
  Bacterial resistance: Ampicillin, 100 μg/mL
  Growth temperature: 37°C
  Growth strain: DH5alpha
  Copy number: High Copy
Gene/Insert
  Gene/Insert name: DVL2
  Species: H. sapiens (human)
  Mutation: Deletion of aa 361-736
  Entrez Gene: DVL2
  Tag / fusion protein: 3XFlag (N terminal on insert)
  Cloning method: Restriction Enzyme; 5′ cloning site KpnI (not destroyed); 3′ cloning site EcoRI (not destroyed)
  Sequencing primers: 5′ CMV-F; 3′ hGH-PA-R
Terms and licenses: Academic/Nonprofit Terms; Industry Terms
How to cite: 3XFlag DVL2 (∂361-736) was a gift from Jeff Wrana (Addgene plasmid # 24806 ; http://n2t.net/addgene:24806 ; RRID:Addgene_24806)
